Addgene plasmid #227221: P273H FL USP7
Purpose: Expresses human USP7 with a N-terminal cleavable 6His tag in E. coli
Depositing lab: Irina Bezsonova. Publication: Functional spectrum of USP7 pathogenic variants in Hao-Fountain syndrome: Insights into the enzyme's activity, stability, and allosteric modulation. Korchak EJ, Sharafi M, Jaen Maisonet I, Salazar-Chaparro A, Semenova IV, Khan H, O'Neil AL, Caro P, Schaaf CP, Buhrlage SJ, Bezsonova I. Proc Natl Acad Sci U S A. 2025 Sep 30;122(39):e2510252122. doi: 10.1073/pnas.2510252122. Epub 2025 Sep 22. PubMed 40982686.
Backbone
  Vector backbone: pET28a-LIC Vector (GenBank accession EF442785)
  Backbone manufacturer: Structural Genomics Consortium, Toronto
  Backbone size w/o insert (bp): 5306
  Vector type: Bacterial Expression
Growth in bacteria
  Bacterial resistance: Kanamycin, 50 μg/mL
  Growth temperature: 37°C
  Growth strain: DH5alpha
  Copy number: Low Copy
Gene/Insert
  Gene/Insert name: USP7 (Ubiquitin carboxyl-terminal hydrolase 7) (alt name: HAUSP)
  Species: H. sapiens (human)
  Insert size (bp): 3306
  Mutation: P273H
  Entrez Gene: USP7 (a.k.a. C16DELp13.2, DEL16P13.2, HAFOUS, HAUSP, TEF1)
  Promoter: T7-promoter
  Tag / fusion protein: 6His (N terminal on insert)
  Cloning method: Gene Synthesis
  Sequencing primers: 5′ T7; 3′ T7-term
Terms and licenses: Academic/Nonprofit Terms; Industry Terms: Not Available to Industry
Depositor comments: USP7 full length Hao-Fountain patient mutation P273H
How to cite: P273H FL USP7 was a gift from Irina Bezsonova (Addgene plasmid # 227221 ; http://n2t.net/addgene:227221 ; RRID:Addgene_227221)
