[The description below was written by a language model from this plasmid's Addgene catalogue record and pLannotate feature annotations shown in this document.]
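Description:
P273H FL USP7 is a bacterial expression plasmid built on the pET28a-LIC backbone, a ligation-independent-cloning derivative of pET28a, and carries full-length human USP7 (ubiquitin carboxyl-terminal hydrolase 7, also called HAUSP) with the P273H substitution, a patient variant associated with Hao-Fountain syndrome. The sequenced plasmid is about 8.6 kb. It replicates in E. coli from a ColE1/pBR322-type origin accompanied by the bom region and the rop gene, which keeps copy number low, consistent with the catalogue entry. Selection is by kanamycin through an aminoglycoside phosphotransferase gene. An f1 origin is also present, and short tetracycline-resistance fragments flanking the lacI region are remnants of the pBR322 lineage rather than functional markers.

The roughly 3.3 kb USP7 coding sequence, made by gene synthesis, lies downstream of a T7 promoter, a lac operator and the phage T7 gene 10 ribosome binding site, and is followed by the T7 terminator. The plasmid-borne lacI gene supplies the repressor, so transcription is held off until IPTG induction in a host that provides T7 RNA polymerase. The protein carries an N-terminal 6His tag described as cleavable. The annotation detects only a short tag fragment upstream of the insert, and the record does not explicitly name the protease site. A His-tag fragment annotated downstream of the insert is probably residual vector sequence, and the record does not indicate whether it is translated. The construct is intended for producing recombinant mutant USP7 for purification and for biochemical comparison with the wild-type enzyme, in line with the associated work on the activity, stability and allosteric regulation of pathogenic USP7 variants.
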