Features (pLannotate 1.2.2; 20 found; start..end, strand, type, name):
      1..589     +  rep_origin     ori: high-copy-number ColE1/pMB1/pBR322/pUC origin of replication
    775..914     -  misc_feature   bom: basis of mobility region from pBR322
   1016..1207    -  CDS            rop: Rop protein, which maintains plasmids at low copy number; rop
   1224..1604    +  CDS            YPB1_ECOLX: Protein predicted: Swiss-Prot protein existence level 4. From Escherichia coli.
   1676..1967    -  CDS            TcR (fragment): tetracycline efflux protein; tet; confers resistance to tetracycline
   1982..2003    -  protein_bind   CAP binding site: CAP binding activates transcription in the presence of cAMP. E. coli catabolite activator protein
   2016..3098    -  CDS            lacI: lac repressor; lacI; The lac repressor binds to the lac operator to inhibit transcription in E. coli. This inhibition can be relieved by adding lactose or isopropyl-β-D-thiogalactopyranoside (IPTG).
   3099..3176    -  promoter       lacI promoter: lacI
   3184..3463    -  CDS            TcR (fragment): tetracycline efflux protein; tet; confers resistance to tetracycline
   3485..3503    +  promoter       T7 promoter: promoter for bacteriophage T7 RNA polymerase
   3504..3528    +  protein_bind   lac operator: The lac repressor binds to the lac operator to inhibit transcription in E. coli. This inhibition can be relieved by adding lactose or isopropyl-β-D-thiogalactopyranoside (IPTG). lac repressor encoded by lacI
   3543..3565    +  RBS            RBS: efficient ribosome binding site from bacteriophage T7 gene 10 (Olins and Rangwala, 1989)
   3584..3600    +  CDS            capTEV™ (fragment): composite tag for in vivo biotinylation, TEV protease cleavage, and 6xHis tagging
   3629..6934    +  CDS            USP7: UBP7_HUMAN - Also known as HAUSP. Experimental evidence at protein level: Swiss-Prot protein existence level 1. (Microbial infection) Contributes to the overall stabilization and trans-activation capability of the herpesvirus 1 trans-acting transcriptional protein ICP0/VMW110 during HSV-1 infection. From Homo sapiens (Human).
   6967..6984    +  CDS            9xHis (fragment): 9xHis affinity tag
   6994..7043    +  CDS            SET1 (fragment): solubility-enhancement tag derived from T7 phage gene 10B
   7051..7098    +  terminator     T7 terminator: transcription terminator for bacteriophage T7 RNA polymerase
   7135..7563    +  rep_origin     f1 ori (sequence partly withheld): f1 bacteriophage origin of replication; arrow indicates direction of (+) strand synthesis
   7616..7673    +  promoter       AmpR promoter (fragment): bla
   7682..8497    -  CDS            KanR: aminoglycoside phosphotransferase; aph(3')-Ia; confers resistance to kanamycin in bacteria or G418 (Geneticin®) in eukaryotes
>Addgene plasmid #227221 | P273H FL USP7 | addgene full sequence | sequence record 449538 | Addgene NGS Result
TTGAGATCCTTTTTTTCTGCGCGTAATCTGCTGCTTGCAAACAAAAAAACCACCGCTACCAGCGGTGGTT
TGTTTGCCGGATCAAGAGCTACCAACTCTTTTTCCGAAGGTAACTGGCTTCAGCAGAGCGCAGATACCAA
ATACTGTCCTTCTAGTGTAGCCGTAGTTAGGCCACCACTTCAAGAACTCTGTAGCACCGCCTACATACCT
CGCTCTGCTAATCCTGTTACCAGTGGCTGCTGCCAGTGGCGATAAGTCGTGTCTTACCGGGTTGGACTCA
AGACGATAGTTACCGGATAAGGCGCAGCGGTCGGGCTGAACGGGGGGTTCGTGCACACAGCCCAGCTTGG
AGCGAACGACCTACACCGAACTGAGATACCTACAGCGTGAGCTATGAGAAAGCGCCACGCTTCCCGAAGG
GAGAAAGGCGGACAGGTATCCGGTAAGCGGCAGGGTCGGAACAGGAGAGCGCACGAGGGAGCTTCCAGGG
GGAAACGCCTGGTATCTTTATAGTCCTGTCGGGTTTCGCCACCTCTGACTTGAGCGTCGATTTTTGTGAT
GCTCGTCAGGGGGGCGGAGCCTATGGAAAAACGCCAGCAACGCGGCCTTTTTACGGTTCCTGGCCTTTTG
CTGGCCTTTTGCTCACATGTTCTTTCCTGCGTTATCCCCTGATTCTGTGGATAACCGTATTACCGCCTTT
GAGTGAGCTGATACCGCTCGCCGCAGCCGAACGACCGAGCGCAGCGAGTCAGTGAGCGAGGAAGCGGAAG
AGCGCCTGATGCGGTATTTTCTCCTTACGCATCTGTGCGGTATTTCACACCGCAATGGTGCACTCTCAGT
ACAATCTGCTCTGATGCCGCATAGTTAAGCCAGTATACACTCCGCTATCGCTACGTGACTGGGTCATGGC
TGCGCCCCGACACCCGCCAACACCCGCTGACGCGCCCTGACGGGCTTGTCTGCTCCCGGCATCCGCTTAC
AGACAAGCTGTGACCGTCTCCGGGAGCTGCATGTGTCAGAGGTTTTCACCGTCATCACCGAAACGCGCGA
GGCAGCTGCGGTAAAGCTCATCAGCGTGGTCGTGAAGCGATTCACAGATGTCTGCCTGTTCATCCGCGTC
CAGCTCGTTGAGTTTCTCCAGAAGCGTTAATGTCTGGCTTCTGATAAAGCGGGCCATGTTAAGGGCGGTT
TTTTCCTGTTTGGTCACTGATGCCTCCGTGTAAGGGGGATTTCTGTTCATGGGGGTAATGATACCGATGA
AACGAGAGAGGATGCTCACGATACGGGTTACTGATGATGAACATGCCCGGTTACTGGAACGTTGTGAGGG
TAAACAACTGGCGGTATGGATGCGGCGGGACCAGAGAAAAATCACTCAGGGTCAATGCCAGCGCTTCGTT
AATACAGATGTAGGTGTTCCACAGGGTAGCCAGCAGCATCCTGCGATGCAGATCCGGAACATAATGGTGC
AGGGCGCTGACTTCCGCGTTTCCAGACTTTACGAAACACGGAAACCGAAGACCATTCATGTTGTTGCTCA
GGTCGCAGACGTTTTGCAGCAGCAGTCGCTTCACGTTCGCTCGCGTATCGGTGATTCATTCTGCTAACCA
GTAAGGCAACCCCGCCAGCCTAGCCGGGTCCTCAACGACAGGAGCACGATCATGCGCACCCGTGGGGCCG
CCATGCCGGCGATAATGGCCTGCTTCTCGCCGAAACGTTTGGTGGCGGGACCAGTGACGAAGGCTTGAGC
GAGGGCGTGCAAGATTCCGAATACCGCAAGCGACAGGCCGATCATCGTCGCGCTCCAGCGAAAGCGGTCC
TCGCCGAAAATGACCCAGAGCGCTGCCGGCACCTGTCCTACGAGTTGCATGATAAAGAAGACAGTCATAA
GTGCGGCGACGATAGTCATGCCCCGCGCCCACCGGAAGGAGCTGACTGGGTTGAAGGCTCTCAAGGGCAT
CGGTCGAGATCCCGGTGCCTAATGAGTGAGCTAACTTACATTAATTGCGTTGCGCTCACTGCCCGCTTTC
CAGTCGGGAAACCTGTCGTGCCAGCTGCATTAATGAATCGGCCAACGCGCGGGGAGAGGCGGTTTGCGTA
TTGGGCGCCAGGGTGGTTTTTCTTTTCACCAGTGAGACGGGCAACAGCTGATTGCCCTTCACCGCCTGGC
CCTGAGAGAGTTGCAGCAAGCGGTCCACGCTGGTTTGCCCCAGCAGGCGAAAATCCTGTTTGATGGTGGT
TAACGGCGGGATATAACATGAGCTGTCTTCGGTATCGTCGTATCCCACTACCGAGATATCCGCACCAACG
CGCAGCCCGGACTCGGTAATGGCGCGCATTGCGCCCAGCGCCATCTGATCGTTGGCAACCAGCATCGCAG
TGGGAACGATGCCCTCATTCAGCATTTGCATGGTTTGTTGAAAACCGGACATGGCACTCCAGTCGCCTTC
CCGTTCCGCTATCGGCTGAATTTGATTGCGAGTGAGATATTTATGCCAGCCAGCCAGACGCAGACGCGCC
GAGACAGAACTTAATGGGCCCGCTAACAGCGCGATTTGCTGGTGACCCAATGCGACCAGATGCTCCACGC
CCAGTCGCGTACCGTCTTCATGGGAGAAAATAATACTGTTGATGGGTGTCTGGTCAGAGACATCAAGAAA
TAACGCCGGAACATTAGTGCAGGCAGCTTCCACAGCAATGGCATCCTGGTCATCCAGCGGATAGTTAATG
ATCAGCCCACTGACGCGTTGCGCGAGAAGATTGTGCACCGCCGCTTTACAGGCTTCGACGCCGCTTCGTT
CTACCATCGACACCACCACGCTGGCACCCAGTTGATCGGCGCGAGATTTAATCGCCGCGACAATTTGCGA
CGGCGCGTGCAGGGCCAGACTGGAGGTGGCAACGCCAATCAGCAACGACTGTTTGCCCGCCAGTTGTTGT
GCCACGCGGTTGGGAATGTAATTCAGCTCCGCCATCGCCGCTTCCACTTTTTCCCGCGTTTTCGCAGAAA
CGTGGCTGGCCTGGTTCACCACGCGGGAAACGGTCTGATAAGAGACACCGGCATACTCTGCGACATCGTA
TAACGTTACTGGTTTCACATTCACCACCCTGAATTGACTCTCTTCCGGGCGCTATCATGCCATACCGCGA
AAGGTTTTGCGCCATTCGATGGTGTCCGGGATCTCGACGCTCTCCCTTATGCGACTCCTGCATTAGGAAG
CAGCCCAGTAGTAGGTTGAGGCCGTTGAGCACCGCCGCCGCAAGGAATGGTGCATGCAAGGAGATGGCGC
CCAACAGTCCCCCGGCCACGGGGCCTGCCACCATACCCACGCCGAAACAAGCGCTCATGAGCCCGAAGTG
GCGAGCCCGATCTTCCCCATCGGTGATGTCGGCGATATAGGCGCCAGCAACCGCACCTGTGGCGCCGGTG
ATGCCGGCCACGATGCGTCCGGCGTAGAGGATCGAGATCTCGATCCCGCGAAATTAATACGACTCACTAT
AGGGGAATTGTGAGCGGATAACAATTCCCCTCTAGAAATAATTTTGTTTAACTTTAAGAAGGAGATATAC
CATGGGCAGCAGCCATCATCATCATCATCACAGCAGCGGCCTGGTTCCGCGTGGTAGTATGAACCACCAG
CAGCAGCAGCAGCAGCAGAAAGCGGGCGAGCAGCAGTTGAGCGAGCCCGAGGACATGGAGATGGAAGCGG
GAGATACAGATGACCCACCAAGAATTACTCAGAACCCTGTGATCAATGGGAATGTGGCCCTGAGTGATGG
ACACAACACCGCGGAGGAGGACATGGAGGATGACACCAGTTGGCGCTCCGAGGCAACCTTTCAGTTCACT
GTGGAGCGCTTCAGCAGACTGAGTGAGTCGGTCCTTAGCCCTCCGTGTTTTGTGCGAAATCTGCCATGGA
AGATTATGGTGATGCCACGCTTTTATCCAGACAGACCACACCAAAAAAGCGTAGGATTCTTTCTCCAGTG
CAATGCTGAATCTGATTCCACGTCATGGTCTTGCCATGCACAAGCAGTGCTGAAGATAATAAATTACAGA
GATGATGAAAAGTCGTTCAGTCGTCGTATTAGTCATTTGTTCTTCCATAAAGAAAATGATTGGGGATTTT
CCAATTTTATGGCCTGGAGTGAAGTGACCGATCCTGAGAAAGGATTTATAGATGATGACAAAGTTACCTT
TGAAGTCTTTGTACAGGCGGATGCTCCCCATGGAGTTGCGTGGGATTCAAAGAAGCACACAGGCTACGTC
GGCTTAAAGAATCAGGGAGCGACTTGTTACATGAACAGCCTGCTACAGACGTTATTTTTCACGAATCAGC
TACGAAAGGCTGTGTACATGATGCCAACCGAGGGGGATGATTCGTCTAAAAGCGTCCCTTTAGCATTACA
AAGAGTGTTCTATGAATTACAGCATAGTGATAAACATGTAGGAACAAAAAAGTTAACAAAGTCATTTGGG
TGGGAAACTTTAGATAGCTTCATGCAACATGATGTTCAGGAGCTTTGTCGAGTGTTGCTCGATAATGTGG
AAAATAAGATGAAAGGCACCTGTGTAGAGGGCACCATACCCAAATTATTCCGCGGCAAAATGGTGTCCTA
TATCCAGTGTAAAGAAGTAGACTATCGGTCTGATAGAAGAGAAGATTATTATGATATCCAGCTAAGTATC
AAAGGAAAGAAAAATATATTTGAATCATTTGTGGATTATGTGGCAGTAGAACAGCTCGATGGGGACAATA
AATACGACGCTGGGGAACATGGCTTACAGGAAGCAGAGAAAGGTGTGAAATTCCTAACATTGCCACCAGT
GTTACATCTACAACTGATGAGATTTATGTATGACCCTCAGACGGACCAAAATATCAAGATCAATGATAGG
TTTGAATTCCCAGAGCAGTTACCACTTGATGAATTTTTGCAAAAAACAGATCCTAAGGACCCTGCAAATT
ATATTCTTCATGCAGTCCTGGTTCATAGTGGAGATAATCATGGTGGACATTATGTGGTTTATCTAAACCC
CAAAGGGGATGGCAAATGGTGTAAATTTGATGACGACGTGGTGTCAAGGTGTACTAAAGAGGAAGCAATT
GAGCACAATTATGGGGGTCACGATGACGACCTGTCTGTTCGACACTGCACTAATGCTTACATGTTAGTCT
ACATCAGGGAATCAAAACTGAGTGAAGTTTTACAGGCGGTCACCGACCATGATATTCCTCAGCAGTTGGT
GGAGCGATTACAAGAAGAGAAAAGGATCGAGGCTCAGAAGCGGAAGGAGCGGCAGGAAGCCCATCTCTAT
ATGCAAGTGCAGATAGTCGCAGAGGACCAGTTTTGTGGCCACCAAGGGAATGACATGTACGATGAAGAAA
AAGTGAAATACACTGTGTTCAAAGTATTGAAGAACTCCTCGCTTGCTGAGTTTGTTCAGAGCCTCTCTCA
GACCATGGGATTTCCACAAGATCAAATTCGATTGTGGCCCATGCAAGCAAGGAGTAATGGAACAAAACGA
CCAGCAATGTTAGATAATGAAGCCGACGGCAATAAAACAATGATTGAGCTCAGTGATAATGAAAACCCTT
GGACAATATTCCTGGAAACAGTTGATCCCGAGCTGGCTGCTAGTGGAGCGACCTTACCCAAGTTTGATAA
AGATCATGATGTAATGTTATTTTTGAAGATGTATGATCCCAAAACGCGGAGCTTGAATTACTGTGGGCAT
ATCTACACACCAATATCCTGTAAAATACGTGACTTGCTCCCAGTTATGTGTGACAGAGCAGGATTTATTC
AAGATACTAGCCTTATCCTCTATGAGGAAGTTAAACCGAATTTAACAGAGAGAATTCAGGACTATGACGT
GTCTCTTGATAAAGCCCTTGATGAACTAATGGATGGTGACATCATAGTATTTCAGAAGGATGACCCTGAA
AATGATAACAGTGAATTACCCACCGCAAAGGAGTATTTCCGAGATCTCTACCACCGCGTTGATGTCATTT
TCTGTGATAAAACAATCCCTAATGATCCTGGATTTGTGGTTACGTTATCAAATAGAATGAATTATTTTCA
GGTTGCAAAGACAGTTGCACAGAGGCTCAACACAGATCCAATGTTGCTGCAGTTTTTCAAGTCTCAAGGT
TATAGGGATGGCCCAGGTAATCCTCTTAGACATAATTATGAAGGTACTTTAAGAGATCTTCTACAGTTCT
TCAAGCCTAGACAACCTAAGAAACTTTACTATCAGCAGCTTAAGATGAAAATCACAGACTTTGAGAACAG
GCGAAGTTTTAAATGTATATGGTTAAACAGCCAATTTAGGGAAGAGGAAATAACACTATATCCAGACAAG
CATGGGTGTGTCCGGGACCTGTTAGAAGAATGTAAAAAGGCCGTGGAGCTTGGGGAGAAAGCATCAGGGA
AACTTAGGCTGCTAGAAATTGTAAGCTACAAAATCATTGGTGTTCATCAAGAAGATGAACTATTAGAATG
TTTATCTCCTGCAACGAGCCGGACGTTTCGAATAGAGGAAATCCCTTTGGACCAGGTGGACATAGACAAA
GAGAATGAGATGCTTGTCACAGTGGCGCATTTCCACAAAGAGGTCTTCGGAACGTTCGGAATCCCGTTTT
TGCTGAGGATACACCAGGGCGAGCATTTTCGAGAAGTGATGAAGCGAATCCAGAGCCTGCTGGACATCCA
GGAGAAGGAGTTTGAGAAGTTTAAATTTGCAATTGTAATGATGGGCCGACACCAGTACATAAATGAAGAC
GAGTATGAAGTAAATTTGAAAGACTTTGAGCCACAGCCCGGTAATATGTCTCATCCTCGGCCTTGGCTAG
GGCTCGACCACTTCAACAAAGCCCCAAAGAGGAGTCGCTACACTTACCTTGAAAAGGCCATTAAAATCCA
TAACTGATGATGACGAAGCTTGCGGCCGCACTCGAGCACCACCACCACCACCACTGAGATCCGGCTGCTA
ACAAAGCCCGAAAGGAAGCTGAGTTGGCTGCTGCCACCGCTGAGCAATAACTAGCATAACCCCTTGGGGC
CTCTAAACGGGTCTTGAGGGGTTTTTTGCTGAAAGGAGGAACTATATCCGGATTGGCGAATGGG
[124 nt withheld, positions 7135-7258]
C
[91 nt withheld, positions 7260-7350]
A
[49 nt withheld, positions 7352-7400]
CCTTTGACGTTGGAGTCCACGTTCTTT
[37 nt withheld, positions 7428-7464]
ACCCTATCTCGGTCTATTCTTTTGATTTATAAGGGATTTTGCCGATTTCGGCCTATTGGTTAAAAAATGA
GCTGATTTAACAAAAATTTAACGCGAATTTTAACAAAATATTAACGCTTACAATTTAGGTGGCACTTTTC
GGGGAAATGTGCGCGGAACCCCTATTTGTTTATTTTTCTAAATACATTCAAATATGTATCCGCTCATGAA
TTAATTCTTAGAAAAACTCATCGAGCATCAAATGAAACTGCAATTTATTCATATCAGGATTATCAATACC
ATATTTTTGAAAAAGCCGTTTCTGTAATGAAGGAGAAAACTCACCGAGGCAGTTCCATAGGATGGCAAGA
TCCTGGTATCGGTCTGCGATTCCGACTCGTCCAACATCAATACAACCTATTAATTTCCCCTCGTCAAAAA
TAAGGTTATCAAGTGAGAAATCACCATGAGTGACGACTGAATCCGGTGAGAATGGCAAAAGTTTATGCAT
TTCTTTCCAGACTTGTTCAACAGGCCAGCCATTACGCTCGTCATCAAAATCACTCGCATCAACCAAACCG
TTATTCATTCGTGATTGCGCCTGAGCGAGACGAAATACGCGATCGCTGTTAAAAGGACAATTACAAACAG
GAATCGAATGCAACCGGCGCAGGAACACTGCCAGCGCATCAACAATATTTTCACCTGAATCAGGATATTC
TTCTAATACCTGGAATGCTGTTTTCCCGGGGATCGCAGTGGTGAGTAACCATGCATCATCAGGAGTACGG
ATAAAATGCTTGATGGTCGGAAGAGGCATAAATTCCGTCAGCCAGTTTAGTCTGACCATCTCATCTGTAA
CATCATTGGCAACGCTACCTTTGCCATGTTTCAGAAACAACTCTGGCGCATCGGGCTTCCCATACAATCG
ATAGATTGTCGCACCTGATTGCCCGACATTATCGCGAGCCCATTTATACCCATATAAATCAGCATCCATG
TTGGAATTTAATCGCGGCCTAGAGCAAGACGTTTCCCGTTGAATATGGCTCATAACACCCCTTGTATTAC
TGTTTATGTAAGCAGACAGTTTTATTGTTCATGACCAAAATCCCTTAACGTGAGTTTTCGTTCCACTGAG
CGTCAGACCCCGTAGAAAAGATCAAAGGATCTTC
